>Addgene plasmid #202893 | Salsa-BC52-P1E4 | addgene full sequence | sequence record 413435 | Addgene NGS Result
AGCGCCCAATACGCAAACCGCCTCTCCCCGCGCGTTGGCCGATTCATTAATGCAGTCGAGGGATCTCCAT
AAGAGAAGAGGGACAGCTATGACTGGGAGTAGTCAGGAGAGGAGGAAAAATCTGGCTAGTAAAACATGTA
AGGAAAATTTTAGGGATGTTAAAGAAAAAAATAACACAAAACAAAATATAAAAAAAATCTAACCTCAAGT
CAAGGCTTTTCTATGGAATAAGGAATGGACAGCAGGGGGCTGTTTCATATACTGATGACCTCTTTATAGC
CAACCTTTGTTCATGGCAGCCAGCATATGGGCATATGTTGCCAAACTCTAAACCAAATACTCATTCTGAT
GTTTTAAATGATTTGCCCTCCCATATGTCCTTCCGAGTGAGAGACACAAAAAATTCCAACACACTATTGC
AATGAAAATAAATTTCCTTTATTAGCCAGAAGTCAGATGCTCAAGGGGCTTCATGATGTCCCCATAATTT
TTGGCAGAGGGAAAAAGATCGATCTCAGTGGTATTTGTGAGCCAGGGCATTGGCCACACCAGCCACCACC
TTCTGATAGGCAGCCTGCACCTGAGGAGTGAATTCTTTGCCAAAATGATGAGACAGCACAACAACCAGCA
CGTTGCCCAGGAGCTGTAGGAAAGAGAAGAAGGCATGAACATGGTTAGCAGAGGGGCCCGGTTTGGACTC
AGAGTATTTTATCCTCATCTCAAACAGTGTATATCATTGTAACCATAAAGAGAAAGGCAGGATGATGACC
AGGGTGTAGTTGTTTCTACCAATAAGAATATTTCCACGCCAGCCAGAATTTATATGCAGAAATATTCTAC
CTTATCATTTAATTATAACAATTGTTCTCTAAAACTGTGCTGAAGTACAATATAATATACCCTGATTGCC
TTGAAAAAAAAGTGATTAGAGAAAGTACTTACAATCTGACAAATAAACAAAAGTGAATTTAAAAATTCGT
TACAAATGCAAGCTAAAGTTTAACGAAAAAGTTACAGAAAATGAAAAGAAAATAAGAGGAGACAATGGTT
GTCAACAGAGTAGAAAGTGAAAGAAACAAAATTATCATGAGGGTCCATGGTGATACAAGGGACATCTTCC
CATTCTAAACAACACCCTGAAAACTTTGCCCCCTCCATATAACATGAATTTTACAATAGCGAAAAAGAAA
GAACAATCAAGGGTCCCCAAACTCACCCTGAAGTTCTCAGCTCTAGAGATATCGTCGAGGCCGCGCTAGC
GTTTAAACTGTCGACCTTAATTAAGAGATCTGCTCGAGGCGCGTCAGCTGACTAGAGGATCCCCGGGTAC
CGAGCTCGAATTCGGGGCCGCGGAGGCTGGATCGGTCCCGGTGTCTTCTATGGAGGTCAAAACAGCGTGG
ATGGCGTCTCCAGGCGATCTGACGGTTCACTAAACGAGCTCTGCTTATATAGGCCTCCCACCGTACACGC
CTACCTCGACCCGGGTACCGAGCTCGACTTTCACTTTTCTCTATCACTGATAGGGAGTGGTAAACTCGAC
TTTCACTTTTCTCTATCACTGATAGGGAGTGGTAAACTCGACTTTCACTTTTCTCTATCACTGATAGGGA
GTGGTAAACTCGACTTTCACTTTTCTCTATCACTGATAGGGAGTGGTAAACTCGACTTTCACTTTTCTCT
ATCACTGATAGGGAGTGGTAAACTCGACCTATATAAGCAGAGCTCGTTTAGTGAACCGTCAGATCGCCTG
GAGACGCCATCCACGCTGTTTTGACCTCCATAGAAGACACCGGGACCGATCCAGCCTCCGCGGCCCCGAA
TTCCTGCAGCGGCCGCTCTAGAACTAGTGGATCCCCGCGGATGGTGAGCAAGGGCGAGGAGCTGTTCACC
GGGGTGGTGCCCATCCTGGTCGAGCTGGACGGCGACGTAAACGGCCACAAGTTCAGCGTGTCCGGCGAGG
GCGAGGGCGATGCCACCTACGGCAAGCTGACCCTGAAGTTCATCTGCACCACCGGCAAGCTGCCCGTGCC
CTGGCCCACCCTCGTGACCACCCTGACCTACGGCGTGCAGTGCTTCAGCCGCTACCCCGACCACATGAAG
CAGCACGACTTCTTCAAGTCCGCCATGCCCGAAGGCTACGTCCAGGAGCGCACCATCTTCTTCAAGGACG
ACGGCAACTACAAGACCCGCGCCGAGGTGAAGTTCGAGGGCGACACCCTGGTGAACCGCATCGAGCTGAA
GGGCATCGACTTCAAGGAGGACGGCAACATCCTGGGGCACAAGCTGGAGTACAACTACAACAGCCACAAC
GTCTATATCATGGCCGACAAGCAGAAGAACGGCATCAAGGTGAACTTCAAGATCCGCCACAACATCGAGG
ACGGCAGCGTGCAGCTCGCCGACCACTACCAGCAGAACACCCCCATCGGCGACGGCCCCGTGCTGCTGCC
CGACAACCACTACCTGAGCACCCAGTCCGCCCTGAGCAAAGACCCCAACGAGAAGCGCGATCACATGGTC
CTGCTGGAGTTCGTGACCGCCGCCGGGATCACTCTCGGCATGGACGAGCTGTACAAGTAAGTGGCTCACA
GAATTCGATATCAAGCTTGTCGACCTAGTTCTAGAGGATCCAGACATGATAAGATACATTGATGAGTTTG
GACAAACCACAACTAGAATGCAGTGAAAAAAATGCTTTATTTGTGAAATTTGTGATGCTATTGCTTTATT
TGTAACCATTATAAGCTGCAATAAACAAGTTAACAACAACAATTGCATTCATTTTATGTTTCAGGTTCAG
GGGGAGGTGTGGGAGGTTTTTTAAAGCAAGTAAAACCTCTACAAATGTGGTATGGCTGATTATGATCCTG
CAAGCCTCGTCGTCCTGGCCGGACCACGCTATCTGTGCAAGGTCCCCGGCCCCGGACGCGCGCTCCATGA
GCAGAGCGCCCGCCGCCGAGGCGAAGACTCGGGCGGCGCCCTGCCCGTCCCACCAGGTCAACAGGCGGTA
ACCGGCCTCTTCATCGGGAATGCGCGCGACCTTCAGCATCGCCGGCATGTCCCCCTGGCGGACGGGAAGT
ATCCAGCTCGACCAAGCTGGCCGCGTCGAGTGAAGACGAAAGGGCCTCGTGATACGCCTATTTTTATAGG
TTAATGTCATGATAATAATGGTTTCTTAGACGTCAGGTGGCACTTTTCGGGGAAATGTGCGCGGAACCCC
TATTTGTTTATTTTTCTAAATACATTCAAATATGTATCCGCTCATGAGACAATAACCCTGATAAATGCTT
CAATAATATTGAAAAAGGAAGAGTATGAGTATTCAACATTTCCGTGTCGCCCTTATTCCCTTTTTTGCGG
CATTTTGCCTTCCTGTTTTTGCTCACCCAGAAACGCTGGTGAAAGTAAAAGATGCTGAAGATCAGTTGGG
TGCACGAGTGGGTTACATCGAACTGGATCTCAACAGCGGTAAGATCCTTGAGAGTTTTCGCCCCGAAGAA
CGTTTTCCAATGATGAGCACTTTTAAAGTTCTGCTATGTGGCGCGGTATTATCCCGTGTTGACGCCGGGC
AAGAGCAACTCGGTCGCCGCATACACTATTCTCAGAATGACTTGGTTGAGTACTCACCAGTCACAGAAAA
GCATCTTACGGATGGCATGACAGTAAGAGAATTATGCAGTGCTGCCATAACCATGAGTGATAACACTGCG
GCCAACTTACTTCTGACAACGATCGGAGGACCGAAGGAGCTAACCGCTTTTTTGCACAACATGGGGGATC
ATGTAACTCGCCTTGATCGTTGGGAACCGGAGCTGAATGAAGCCATACCAAACGACGAGCGTGACACCAC
GATGCCTGTAGCAATGGCAACAACGTTGCGCAAACTATTAACTGGCGAACTACTTACTCTAGCTTCCCGG
CAACAATTAATAGACTGGATGGAGGCGGATAAAGTTGCAGGACCACTTCTGCGCTCGGCCCTTCCGGCTG
GCTGGTTTATTGCTGATAAATCTGGAGCCGGTGAGCGTGGGTCTCGCGGTATCATTGCAGCACTGGGGCC
AGATGGTAAGCCCTCCCGTATCGTAGTTATCTACACGACGGGGAGTCAGGCAACTATGGATGAACGAAAT
AGACAGATCGCTGAGATAGGTGCCTCACTGATTAAGCATTGGTAACTGTCAGACCAAGTTTACTCATATA
TACTTTAGATTGATTTAAAACTTCATTTTTAATTTAAAAGGATCTAGGTGAAGATCCTTTTTGATAATCT
CATGACCAAAATCCCTTAACGTGAGTTTTCGTTCCACTGAGCGTCAGACCCCGTAGAAAAGATCAAAGGA
TCTTCTTGAGATCCTTTTTTTCTGCGCGTAATCTGCTGCTTGCAAACAAAAAAACCACCGCTACCAGCGG
TGGTTTGTTTGCCGGATCAAGAGCTACCAACTCTTTTTCCGAAGGTAACTGGCTTCAGCAGAGCGCAGAT
ACCAAATACTGTTCTTCTAGTGTAGCCGTAGTTAGGCCACCACTTCAAGAACTCTGTAGCACCGCCTACA
TACCTCGCTCTGCTAATCCTGTTACCAGTGGCTGCTGCCAGTGGCGATAAGTCGTGTCTTACCGGGTTGG
ACTCAAGACGATAGTTACCGGATAAGGCGCAGCGGTCGGGCTGAACGGGGGGTTCGTGCACACAGCCCAG
CTTGGAGCGAACGACCTACACCGAACTGAGATACCTACAGCGTGAGCTATGAGAAAGCGCCACGCTTCCC
GAAGGGAGAAAGGCGGACAGGTATCCGGTAAGCGGCAGGGTCGGAACAGGAGAGCGCACGAGGGAGCTTC
CAGGGGGAAACGCCTGGTATCTTTATAGTCCTGTCGGGTTTCGCCACCTCTGACTTGAGCGTCGATTTTT
GTGATGCTCGTCAGGGGGGCGGAGCCTATGGAAAAACGCCAGCAACGCGGCCTTTTTACGGTTCCTGGCC
TTTTGCTGGCCTTTTGCTCACATGTTCTTTCCTGCGTTATCCCCTGATTCTGTGGATAACCGTATTACCG
CCTTTGAGTGAGCTGATACCGCTCGCCGCAGCCGAACGACCGAGCGCAGCGAGTCAGTGAGCGAGGAAGC
GGAAG
Features (pLannotate 1.2.2; 17 found; start..end, strand, type, name):
      2..55      +  CDS            lacI (fragment): lac repressor; lacI; The lac repressor binds to the lac operator to inhibit transcription in E. coli. This inhibition can be relieved by adding lactose or isopropyl-β-D-thiogalactopyranoside (IPTG).
    388..443     -  polyA_signal   β-globin poly(A) signal: rabbit β-globin polyadenylation signal (Gil and Proudfoot, 1987)
    518..640     -  CDS            HBB: HBB_COLGU - Experimental evidence at transcript level: Swiss-Prot protein existence level 2. Involved in oxygen transport from the lung to the various peripheral tissues. From Colobus guereza (Mantled guereza) (Eastern black-and-white colobus monkey).
    644..1216    -  intron         β-globin intron: intron from rabbit β-globin gene
   1312..1343    -  misc_feature   MCS (fragment): pUC18/19 multiple cloning site
   1437..1475    -  promoter       minimal CMV promoter: human cytomegalovirus (CMV) immediate early promoter
   1493..1708    -  protein_bind   tetracycline response element (fragment): contains seven copies of the tetracycline operator tetO tetracycline repressor TetR
   1708..1753    +  promoter       TRE3GV promoter (fragment): 3rd-generation Tet-responsive promoter that can be activated by binding of Tet-On® 3G, optimized for retroviral and lentiviral vectors
   1829..1856    +  misc_feature   MCS (fragment): pBluescript multiple cloning site
   1861..2580    +  CDS            EGFP: the original enhanced GFP (Yang et al., 1996) mammalian codon-optimized
   2591..2613    +  misc_feature   MCS (fragment): pBluescript multiple cloning site
   2627..2761    -  polyA_signal   SV40 poly(A) signal: SV40 polyadenylation signal
   2784..2867    -  CDS            large T antigen (fragment): large T antigen from SV40 (simian virus 40)
   2861..3091    -  CDS            str (fragment): STR_KLEPN - Protein inferred from homology: Swiss-Prot protein existence level 3. The aminoglycoside phosphotransferases achieve inactivation of their antibiotic substrates by phosphorylation. From Klebsiella pneumoniae.
   3210..3314    +  promoter       AmpR promoter: bla
   3315..4175    +  CDS            AmpR: β-lactamase; bla; confers resistance to ampicillin, carbenicillin, and related antibiotics
   4346..4934    +  rep_origin     ori: high-copy-number ColE1/pMB1/pBR322/pUC origin of replication
