[The description below was written by a language model from this plasmid's Addgene catalogue record and pLannotate feature annotations shown in this document.]
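Description:
Salsa-BC52-P1E4 is a mammalian expression reporter plasmid built on the pCER206 backbone, one member of a barcoded reporter set used in PRESTO-Salsa, a highly multiplexed assay for screening bioactivity against G protein-coupled receptors. It is about 5.1 kb and is propagated in E. coli as a high-copy plasmid through a ColE1/pUC-type origin, with selection by ampicillin via the bla (AmpR) gene and its native promoter. No mammalian selection marker is annotated. Short fragments matching lacI, SV40 large T antigen and an aminoglycoside phosphotransferase appear to be backbone remnants rather than functional genes.

The payload is a synthetic insert of roughly 730 bp, EGFP/BC52, placed under a Tet Response Element promoter. The feature table shows a central block of tetO repeats that looks bidirectional. On one side, a TRE3G-type promoter fragment drives mammalian codon-optimized EGFP, which is followed by a short polylinker segment and an SV40 polyadenylation signal (annotated on the opposite strand). On the other side, a minimal CMV promoter points toward a polylinker fragment, a rabbit β-globin intron, globin exon sequence and a β-globin polyadenylation signal, with no coding sequence annotated in that arm. The barcode itself (BC52) is not annotated, but the BsrGI and HindIII cloning sites suggest it lies at or just after the 3′ end of EGFP, where it would be carried in the reporter transcript.

Because a TRE requires a tetracycline-controlled transactivator, transcription of the barcoded EGFP message would report transactivator activity in the cell. In a multiplexed format, each barcode can then mark a distinct receptor, so that pooled responses are read out by barcode. The record itself does not spell out these assay details.
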