Addgene plasmid #202893: Salsa-BC52-P1E4
Purpose: Expression of barcoded reporter plasmid for PRESTO-Salsa; EGFP/BC52
Depositing lab: Noah Palm. Depositing organization: Yale University. Publication: Highly multiplexed bioactivity screening reveals human and microbiota metabolome-GPCRome interactions. Chen H, Rosen CE, Gonzalez-Hernandez JA, Song D, Potempa J, Ring AM, Palm NW. Cell. 2023 Jul 6;186(14):3095-3110.e19. doi: 10.1016/j.cell.2023.05.024. Epub 2023 Jun 14. PubMed 37321219.
Backbone
  Vector backbone: pCER206
  Vector type: Mammalian Expression
Growth in bacteria
  Bacterial resistance: Ampicillin, 100 μg/mL
  Growth temperature: 37°C
  Growth strain: DH5alpha
  Copy number: High Copy
Gene/Insert
  Gene/Insert name: EGFP/BC52
  Species: Synthetic
  Insert size (bp): 730
  Promoter: Tet Response Element (TRE)
  Cloning method: Restriction Enzyme; 5′ cloning site BsrGI (not destroyed); 3′ cloning site HindIII (not destroyed)
  Sequencing primers: 5′ Custom primer (GAAGCGCGATCACATGG)
Terms and licenses: Academic/Nonprofit Terms; Industry Terms: Not Available to Industry
How to cite: Salsa-BC52-P1E4 was a gift from Noah Palm (Addgene plasmid # 202893 ; http://n2t.net/addgene:202893 ; RRID:Addgene_202893)
