>Addgene plasmid #202893 | Salsa-BC52-P1E4 | depositor partial sequence | sequence record 393766 | BC52
GTGGCTCACA
